>Addgene plasmid #173945 | pET28_6xHis-PARP1-E988K | addgene full sequence | sequence record 342169 | Addgene NGS Result
TGCGTATTGGGCGCCAGGGTGGTTTTTCTTTTCACCAGTGAGACGGGCAACAGCTGATTGCCCTTCACCG
CCTGGCCCTGAGAGAGTTGCAGCAAGCGGTCCACGCTGGTTTGCCCCAGCAGGCGAAAATCCTGTTTGAT
GGTGGTTAACGGCGGGATATAACATGAGCTGTCTTCGGTATCGTCGTATCCCACTACCGAGATATCCGCA
CCAACGCGCAGCCCGGACTCGGTAATGGCGCGCATTGCGCCCAGCGCCATCTGATCGTTGGCAACCAGCA
TCGCAGTGGGAACGATGCCCTCATTCAGCATTTGCATGGTTTGTTGAAAACCGGACATGGCACTCCAGTC
GCCTTCCCGTTCCGCTATCGGCTGAATTTGATTGCGAGTGAGATATTTATGCCAGCCAGCCAGACGCAGA
CGCGCCGAGACAGAACTTAATGGGCCCGCTAACAGCGCGATTTGCTGGTGACCCAATGCGACCAGATGCT
CCACGCCCAGTCGCGTACCGTCTTCATGGGAGAAAATAATACTGTTGATGGGTGTCTGGTCAGAGACATC
AAGAAATAACGCCGGAACATTAGTGCAGGCAGCTTCCACAGCAATGGCATCCTGGTCATCCAGCGGATAG
TTAATGATCAGCCCACTGACGCGTTGCGCGAGAAGATTGTGCACCGCCGCTTTACAGGCTTCGACGCCGC
TTCGTTCTACCATCGACACCACCACGCTGGCACCCAGTTGATCGGCGCGAGATTTAATCGCCGCGACAAT
TTGCGACGGCGCGTGCAGGGCCAGACTGGAGGTGGCAACGCCAATCAGCAACGACTGTTTGCCCGCCAGT
TGTTGTGCCACGCGGTTGGGAATGTAATTCAGCTCCGCCATCGCCGCTTCCACTTTTTCCCGCGTTTTCG
CAGAAACGTGGCTGGCCTGGTTCACCACGCGGGAAACGGTCTGATAAGAGACACCGGCATACTCTGCGAC
ATCGTATAACGTTACTGGTTTCACATTCACCACCCTGAATTGACTCTCTTCCGGGCGCTATCATGCCATA
CCGCGAAAGGTTTTGCGCCATTCGATGGTGTCCGGGATCTCGACGCTCTCCCTTATGCGACTCCTGCATT
AGGAAGCAGCCCAGTAGTAGGTTGAGGCCGTTGAGCACCGCCGCCGCAAGGAATGGTGCATGCAAGGAGA
TGGCGCCCAACAGTCCCCCGGCCACGGGGCCTGCCACCATACCCACGCCGAAACAAGCGCTCATGAGCCC
GAAGTGGCGAGCCCGATCTTCCCCATCGGTGATGTCGGCGATATAGGCGCCAGCAACCGCACCTGTGGCG
CCGGTGATGCCGGCCACGATGCGTCCGGCGTAGAGGATCGAGATCTCGATCCCGCGAAATTAATACGACT
CACTATAGGGGAATTGTGAGCGGATAACAATTCCCCTCTAGAAATAATTTTGTTTAACTTTAAGAAGGAG
ATATACCATGGGCAGCAGCCATCATCATCATCATCACAGCAGCGGCCTGGTGCCGCGCGGCAGCCATATG
GCGGAGTCTTCTGATAAGCTGTATCGAGTCGAGTACGCCAAGAGCGGGCGCGCCTCTTGCAAGAAATGCA
GCGAGAGCATCCCCAAGGACTCGCTCCGGATGGCCATCATGGTGCAGTCGCCCATGTTTGATGGAAAAGT
CCCACACTGGTACCACTTCTCCTGCTTCTGGAAGGTGGGCCACTCCATCCGGCACCCTGACGTTGAGGTG
GATGGGTTCTCTGAGCTTCGGTGGGATGACCAGCAGAAAGTCAAGAAGACAGCGGAAGCTGGAGGAGTGA
CAGGCAAAGGCCAGGATGGAATTGGTAGCAAGGCAGAGAAGACTCTGGGTGACTTTGCAGCAGAGTATGC
CAAGTCCAACAGAAGTACGTGCAAGGGGTGTATGGAGAAGATAGAAAAGGGCCAGGTGCGCCTGTCCAAG
AAGATGGTGGACCCGGAGAAGCCACAGCTAGGCATGATTGACCGCTGGTACCATCCAGGCTGCTTTGTCA
AGAACAGGGAGGAGCTGGGTTTCCGGCCCGAGTACAGTGCGAGTCAGCTCAAGGGCTTCAGCCTCCTTGC
TACAGAGGATAAGGAAGCCCTGAAGAAGCAGCTCCCAGGAGTCAAGAGTGAAGGAAAGAGAAAAGGCGAT
GAGGTGGATGGAGTGGATGAAGTGGCGAAGAAGAAATCTAAAAAAGAAAAAGACAAGGATAGTAAGCTTG
AAAAAGCCCTAAAGGCTCAGAACGACCTGATCTGGAACATCAAGGACGAGCTAAAGAAAGTGTGTTCAAC
TAATGACCTGAAGGAGCTACTCATCTTCAACAAGCAGCAAGTGCCTTCTGGGGAGTCGGCGATCTTGGAC
CGAGTAGCTGATGGCATGGTGTTCGGTGCCCTCCTTCCCTGCGAGGAATGCTCGGGTCAGCTGGTCTTCA
AGAGCGATGCCTATTACTGCACTGGGGACGTCACTGCCTGGACCAAGTGTATGGTCAAGACACAGACACC
CAACCGGAAGGAGTGGGTAACCCCAAAGGAATTCCGAGAAATCTCTTACCTCAAGAAATTGAAGGTTAAA
AAGCAGGACCGTATATTCCCCCCAGAAACCAGCGCCTCCGTGGCGGCCACGCCTCCGCCCTCCACAGCCT
CGGCTCCTGCTGCTGTGAACTCCTCTGCTTCAGCAGATAAGCCATTATCCAACATGAAGATCCTGACTCT
CGGGAAGCTGTCCCGGAACAAGGATGAAGTGAAGGCCATGATTGAGAAACTCGGGGGGAAGTTGACGGGG
ACGGCCAACAAGGCTTCCCTGTGCATCAGCACCAAAAAGGAGGTGGAAAAGATGAATAAGAAGATGGAGG
AAGTAAAGGAAGCCAACATCCGAGTTGTGTCTGAGGACTTCCTCCAGGACGTCTCCGCCTCCACCAAGAG
CCTTCAGGAGTTGTTCTTAGCGCACATCTTGTCCCCTTGGGGGGCAGAGGTGAAGGCAGAGCCTGTTGAA
GTTGTGGCCCCAAGAGGGAAGTCAGGGGCTGCGCTCTCCAAAAAAAGCAAGGGCCAGGTCAAGGAGGAAG
GTATCAACAAATCTGAAAAGAGAATGAAATTAACTCTTAAAGGAGGAGCAGCTGTGGATCCTGATTCTGG
ACTGGAACACTCTGCGCATGTCCTGGAGAAAGGTGGGAAGGTCTTCAGTGCCACCCTTGGCCTGGTGGAC
ATCGTTAAAGGAACCAACTCCTACTACAAGCTCCAGCTTCTGGAGGACGACAAGGAAAACAGGTATTGGA
TATTCAGGTCCTGGGGCCGTGTGGGTACGGTGATCGGTAGCAACAAACTGGAACAGATGCCGTCCAAGGA
GGATGCCATTGAGCACTTCATGAAATTATATGAAGAAAAAACCGGGAACGCTTGGCACTCCAAAAATTTC
ACGAAGTATCCCAAAAAGTTCTACCCCCTGGAGATTGACTATGGCCAGGATGAAGAGGCAGTGAAGAAGC
TGACAGTAAATCCTGGCACCAAGTCCAAGCTCCCCAAGCCAGTTCAGGACCTCATCAAGATGATCTTTGA
TGTGGAAAGTATGAAGAAAGCCATGGTGGAGTATGAGATCGACCTTCAGAAGATGCCCTTGGGGAAGCTG
AGCAAAAGGCAGATCCAGGCCGCATACTCCATCCTCAGTGAGGTCCAGCAGGCGGTGTCTCAGGGCAGCA
GCGACTCTCAGATCCTGGATCTCTCAAATCGCTTTTACACCCTGATCCCCCACGACTTTGGGATGAAGAA
GCCTCCGCTCCTGAACAATGCAGACAGTGTGCAGGCCAAGGCGGAAATGCTTGACAACCTGCTGGACATC
GAGGTGGCCTACAGTCTGCTCAGGGGAGGGTCTGATGATAGCAGCAAGGATCCCATCGATGTCAACTATG
AGAAGCTCAAAACTGACATTAAGGTGGTTGACAGAGATTCTGAAGAAGCCGAGATCATCAGGAAGTATGT
TAAGAACACTCATGCAACCACACACAATGCGTATGACTTGGAAGTCATCGATATCTTTAAGATAGAGCGT
GAAGGCGAATGCCAGCGTTACAAGCCCTTTAAGCAGCTTCATAACCGAAGATTGCTGTGGCACGGGTCCA
GGACCACCAACTTTGCTGGGATCCTGTCCCAGGGTCTTCGGATAGCCCCGCCTGAAGCGCCCGTGACAGG
CTACATGTTTGGTAAAGGGATCTATTTCGCTGACATGGTCTCCAAGAGTGCCAACTACTGCCATACGTCT
CAGGGAGACCCAATAGGCTTAATCCTGTTGGGAGAAGTTGCCCTTGGAAACATGTATGAACTGAAGCACG
CTTCACATATCAGCAAGTTACCCAAGGGCAAGCACAGTGTCAAAGGTTTGGGCAAAACTACCCCTGATCC
TTCAGCTAACATTAGTCTGGATGGTGTAGACGTTCCTCTTGGGACCGGGATTTCATCTGGTGTGAATGAC
ACCTCTCTACTATATAACAAGTACATTGTCTATGATATTGCTCAGGTAAATCTGAAGTATCTGCTGAAAC
TGAAATTCAATTTTAAGACCTCCCTGTGGTAACTCGAGCACCACCACCACCACCACTGAGATCCGGCTGC
TAACAAAGCCCGAAAGGAAGCTGAGTTGGCTGCTGCCACCGCTGAGCAATAACTAGCATAACCCCTTGGG
GCCTCTAAACGGGTCTTGAGGGGTTTTTTGCTGAAAGGAGGAACTATATCCGGATTGGCGAATGGG
[124 nt withheld, positions 4757-4880]
C
[91 nt withheld, positions 4882-4972]
A
[49 nt withheld, positions 4974-5022]
CCTTTGACGTTGGAGTCCACGTTCTTT
[37 nt withheld, positions 5050-5086]
ACCCTATCTCGGTCTATTCTTTTGATTTATAAGGGATTTTGCCGATTTCGGCCTATTGGTTAAAAAATGA
GCTGATTTAACAAAAATTTAACGCGAATTTTAACAAAATATTAACGCTTACAATTTAGGTGGCACTTTTC
GGGGAAATGTGCGCGGAACCCCTATTTGTTTATTTTTCTAAATACATTCAAATATGTATCCGCTCATGAA
TTAATTCTTAGAAAAACTCATCGAGCATCAAATGAAACTGCAATTTATTCATATCAGGATTATCAATACC
ATATTTTTGAAAAAGCCGTTTCTGTAATGAAGGAGAAAACTCACCGAGGCAGTTCCATAGGATGGCAAGA
TCCTGGTATCGGTCTGCGATTCCGACTCGTCCAACATCAATACAACCTATTAATTTCCCCTCGTCAAAAA
TAAGGTTATCAAGTGAGAAATCACCATGAGTGACGACTGAATCCGGTGAGAATGGCAAAAGTTTATGCAT
TTCTTTCCAGACTTGTTCAACAGGCCAGCCATTACGCTCGTCATCAAAATCACTCGCATCAACCAAACCG
TTATTCATTCGTGATTGCGCCTGAGCGAGACGAAATACGCGATCGCTGTTAAAAGGACAATTACAAACAG
GAATCGAATGCAACCGGCGCAGGAACACTGCCAGCGCATCAACAATATTTTCACCTGAATCAGGATATTC
TTCTAATACCTGGAATGCTGTTTTCCCGGGGATCGCAGTGGTGAGTAACCATGCATCATCAGGAGTACGG
ATAAAATGCTTGATGGTCGGAAGAGGCATAAATTCCGTCAGCCAGTTTAGTCTGACCATCTCATCTGTAA
CATCATTGGCAACGCTACCTTTGCCATGTTTCAGAAACAACTCTGGCGCATCGGGCTTCCCATACAATCG
ATAGATTGTCGCACCTGATTGCCCGACATTATCGCGAGCCCATTTATACCCATATAAATCAGCATCCATG
TTGGAATTTAATCGCGGCCTAGAGCAAGACGTTTCCCGTTGAATATGGCTCATAACACCCCTTGTATTAC
TGTTTATGTAAGCAGACAGTTTTATTGTTCATGACCAAAATCCCTTAACGTGAGTTTTCGTTCCACTGAG
CGTCAGACCCCGTAGAAAAGATCAAAGGATCTTCTTGAGATCCTTTTTTTCTGCGCGTAATCTGCTGCTT
GCAAACAAAAAAACCACCGCTACCAGCGGTGGTTTGTTTGCCGGATCAAGAGCTACCAACTCTTTTTCCG
AAGGTAACTGGCTTCAGCAGAGCGCAGATACCAAATACTGTCCTTCTAGTGTAGCCGTAGTTAGGCCACC
ACTTCAAGAACTCTGTAGCACCGCCTACATACCTCGCTCTGCTAATCCTGTTACCAGTGGCTGCTGCCAG
TGGCGATAAGTCGTGTCTTACCGGGTTGGACTCAAGACGATAGTTACCGGATAAGGCGCAGCGGTCGGGC
TGAACGGGGGGTTCGTGCACACAGCCCAGCTTGGAGCGAACGACCTACACCGAACTGAGATACCTACAGC
GTGAGCTATGAGAAAGCGCCACGCTTCCCGAAGGGAGAAAGGCGGACAGGTATCCGGTAAGCGGCAGGGT
CGGAACAGGAGAGCGCACGAGGGAGCTTCCAGGGGGAAACGCCTGGTATCTTTATAGTCCTGTCGGGTTT
CGCCACCTCTGACTTGAGCGTCGATTTTTGTGATGCTCGTCAGGGGGGCGGAGCCTATGGAAAAACGCCA
GCAACGCGGCCTTTTTACGGTTCCTGGCCTTTTGCTGGCCTTTTGCTCACATGTTCTTTCCTGCGTTATC
CCCTGATTCTGTGGATAACCGTATTACCGCCTTTGAGTGAGCTGATACCGCTCGCCGCAGCCGAACGACC
GAGCGCAGCGAGTCAGTGAGCGAGGAAGCGGAAGAGCGCCTGATGCGGTATTTTCTCCTTACGCATCTGT
GCGGTATTTCACACCGCAATGGTGCACTCTCAGTACAATCTGCTCTGATGCCGCATAGTTAAGCCAGTAT
ACACTCCGCTATCGCTACGTGACTGGGTCATGGCTGCGCCCCGACACCCGCCAACACCCGCTGACGCGCC
CTGACGGGCTTGTCTGCTCCCGGCATCCGCTTACAGACAAGCTGTGACCGTCTCCGGGAGCTGCATGTGT
CAGAGGTTTTCACCGTCATCACCGAAACGCGCGAGGCAGCTGCGGTAAAGCTCATCAGCGTGGTCGTGAA
GCGATTCACAGATGTCTGCCTGTTCATCCGCGTCCAGCTCGTTGAGTTTCTCCAGAAGCGTTAATGTCTG
GCTTCTGATAAAGCGGGCCATGTTAAGGGCGGTTTTTTCCTGTTTGGTCACTGATGCCTCCGTGTAAGGG
GGATTTCTGTTCATGGGGGTAATGATACCGATGAAACGAGAGAGGATGCTCACGATACGGGTTACTGATG
ATGAACATGCCCGGTTACTGGAACGTTGTGAGGGTAAACAACTGGCGGTATGGATGCGGCGGGACCAGAG
AAAAATCACTCAGGGTCAATGCCAGCGCTTCGTTAATACAGATGTAGGTGTTCCACAGGGTAGCCAGCAG
CATCCTGCGATGCAGATCCGGAACATAATGGTGCAGGGCGCTGACTTCCGCGTTTCCAGACTTTACGAAA
CACGGAAACCGAAGACCATTCATGTTGTTGCTCAGGTCGCAGACGTTTTGCAGCAGCAGTCGCTTCACGT
TCGCTCGCGTATCGGTGATTCATTCTGCTAACCAGTAAGGCAACCCCGCCAGCCTAGCCGGGTCCTCAAC
GACAGGAGCACGATCATGCGCACCCGTGGGGCCGCCATGCCGGCGATAATGGCCTGCTTCTCGCCGAAAC
GTTTGGTGGCGGGACCAGTGACGAAGGCTTGAGCGAGGGCGTGCAAGATTCCGAATACCGCAAGCGACAG
GCCGATCATCGTCGCGCTCCAGCGAAAGCGGTCCTCGCCGAAAATGACCCAGAGCGCTGCCGGCACCTGT
CCTACGAGTTGCATGATAAAGAAGACAGTCATAAGTGCGGCGACGATAGTCATGCCCCGCGCCCACCGGA
AGGAGCTGACTGGGTTGAAGGCTCTCAAGGGCATCGGTCGAGATCCCGGTGCCTAATGAGTGAGCTAACT
TACATTAATTGCGTTGCGCTCACTGCCCGCTTTCCAGTCGGGAAACCTGTCGTGCCAGCTGCATTAATGA
ATCGGCCAACGCGCGGGGAGAGGCGGTT
Features (pLannotate 1.2.2; 21 found; start..end, strand, type, name):
   1005..1082    -  promoter       lacI promoter: lacI
   1090..1369    -  CDS            TcR (fragment): tetracycline efflux protein; tet; confers resistance to tetracycline
   1391..1409    +  promoter       T7 promoter: promoter for bacteriophage T7 RNA polymerase
   1410..1434    +  protein_bind   lac operator: The lac repressor binds to the lac operator to inhibit transcription in E. coli. This inhibition can be relieved by adding lactose or isopropyl-β-D-thiogalactopyranoside (IPTG). lac repressor encoded by lacI
   1449..1471    +  RBS            RBS: efficient ribosome binding site from bacteriophage T7 gene 10 (Olins and Rangwala, 1989)
   1490..1506    +  CDS            capTEV™ (fragment): composite tag for in vivo biotinylation, TEV protease cleavage, and 6xHis tagging
   1517..1534    +  CDS            thrombin site: thrombin recognition and cleavage site
   1538..4579    +  CDS            PARP1: PARP1_HUMAN - Also known as ADPRT From Homo sapiens (Human).
   4589..4606    +  CDS            9xHis (fragment): 9xHis affinity tag
   4616..4665    +  CDS            SET1 (fragment): solubility-enhancement tag derived from T7 phage gene 10B
   4673..4720    +  terminator     T7 terminator: transcription terminator for bacteriophage T7 RNA polymerase
   4757..5185    +  rep_origin     f1 ori (sequence partly withheld): f1 bacteriophage origin of replication; arrow indicates direction of (+) strand synthesis
   5238..5295    +  promoter       AmpR promoter (fragment): bla
   5304..6119    -  CDS            KanR: aminoglycoside phosphotransferase; aph(3')-Ia; confers resistance to kanamycin in bacteria or G418 (Geneticin®) in eukaryotes
   6241..6829    +  rep_origin     ori: high-copy-number ColE1/pMB1/pBR322/pUC origin of replication
   7015..7154    -  misc_feature   bom: basis of mobility region from pBR322
   7256..7447    -  CDS            rop: Rop protein, which maintains plasmids at low copy number; rop
   7464..7844    +  CDS            YPB1_ECOLX: Protein predicted: Swiss-Prot protein existence level 4. From Escherichia coli.
   7916..8207    -  CDS            TcR (fragment): tetracycline efflux protein; tet; confers resistance to tetracycline
   8222..8243    -  protein_bind   CAP binding site: CAP binding activates transcription in the presence of cAMP. E. coli catabolite activator protein
   8256..1004    -  CDS            lacI (across the origin): lac repressor; lacI; The lac repressor binds to the lac operator to inhibit transcription in E. coli. This inhibition can be relieved by adding lactose or isopropyl-β-D-thiogalactopyranoside (IPTG).
