[The description below was written by a language model from this plasmid's Addgene catalogue record and pLannotate feature annotations shown in this document.]
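Description:
pET28_6xHis-PARP1-E988K is a bacterial expression plasmid of about 8.3 kb, built on the pET28 backbone, for producing a catalytically impaired form of human poly(ADP-ribose) polymerase 1 in E. coli. It is selected with kanamycin through an aph(3')-Ia (KanR) gene and replicates from a ColE1/pBR322-type origin. The rop gene and bom region are also present, consistent with the low copy number listed in the record. An f1 origin is annotated as well. Short tetracycline-resistance fragments and an AmpR promoter fragment appear to be backbone remnants rather than functional markers.

The expression cassette follows the standard pET layout. A T7 promoter is followed directly by a lac operator, a phage T7 gene 10 ribosome binding site, the coding region and a T7 terminator. A plasmid-borne lacI gene with its own promoter supplies repressor, so transcription depends on T7 RNA polymerase in the host and can be induced with IPTG. The open reading frame starts with an N-terminal 6xHis tag (annotated as a fragment of a composite tag) and a thrombin cleavage site, followed by PARP1 residues 1-1014, which was inserted by Gibson cloning.

The insert carries two substitutions. E988K is described as attenuating the catalytic and PAR-branching activity of PARP1; V762A is listed without comment on its significance. A His-tag fragment is annotated just downstream of the PARP1 sequence, as is usual in pET28, but the record lists only the N-terminal tag and does not say whether the downstream one is translated. The plasmid is intended for expressing the inactive PARP1 mutant, and the His tag would allow affinity purification. The associated work concerns PARP1 in ALC1-dependent nucleosome remodeling.
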