Addgene plasmid #173945: pET28_6xHis-PARP1-E988K
Purpose: Bacterial expression of inactive PARP1 mutant (E988K attenuates catalytic and PAR-branching activity of PARP1)
Depositing lab: Joan Conaway. Depositing organization: Stowers Institute for Medical Research. Publication: Multiple roles for PARP1 in ALC1-dependent nucleosome remodeling. Ooi SK, Sato S, Tomomori-Sato C, Zhang Y, Wen Z, Banks CAS, Washburn MP, Unruh JR, Florens L, Conaway RC, Conaway JW. Proc Natl Acad Sci U S A. 2021 Sep 7;118(36). pii: 2107277118. doi: 10.1073/pnas.2107277118. PubMed 34465625.
Backbone
  Vector backbone: pET28
  Vector type: Bacterial Expression
Growth in bacteria
  Bacterial resistance: Kanamycin, 50 μg/mL
  Growth temperature: 37°C
  Growth strain: DH5alpha
  Copy number: Low Copy
Gene/Insert
  Gene/Insert name: PARP1-E988K
  Species: H. sapiens (human)
  Mutation: V762A, E988K
  Entrez Gene: PARP1 (a.k.a. ADPRT, ADPRT 1, ADPRT1, ARTD1, PARP, PARP-1, PARS, PPOL, Poly-PARP, pADPRT-1)
  Tag / fusion protein: 6xHis (N terminal on insert)
  Cloning method: Gibson Cloning
Terms and licenses: Academic/Nonprofit Terms; Industry Terms: Not Available to Industry
Depositor comments: Protein residues 1-1014
How to cite: pET28_6xHis-PARP1-E988K was a gift from Joan Conaway (Addgene plasmid # 173945 ; http://n2t.net/addgene:173945 ; RRID:Addgene_173945)
