>Addgene plasmid #173945 | pET28_6xHis-PARP1-E988K | depositor partial sequence | sequence record 338543 | 6xHis-PARP1-E988K_CDS
ATGGGCAGCAGCCATCATCATCATCATCACAGCAGCGGCCTGGTGCCGCGCGGCAGCCATATGGCGGAGT
CTTCTGATAAGCTGTATCGAGTCGAGTACGCCAAGAGCGGGCGCGCCTCTTGCAAGAAATGCAGCGAGAG
CATCCCCAAGGACTCGCTCCGGATGGCCATCATGGTGCAGTCGCCCATGTTTGATGGAAAAGTCCCACAC
TGGTACCACTTCTCCTGCTTCTGGAAGGTGGGCCACTCCATCCGGCACCCTGACGTTGAGGTGGATGGGT
TCTCTGAGCTTCGGTGGGATGACCAGCAGAAAGTCAAGAAGACAGCGGAAGCTGGAGGAGTGACAGGCAA
AGGCCAGGATGGAATTGGTAGCAAGGCAGAGAAGACTCTGGGTGACTTTGCAGCAGAGTATGCCAAGTCC
AACAGAAGTACGTGCAAGGGGTGTATGGAGAAGATAGAAAAGGGCCAGGTGCGCCTGTCCAAGAAGATGG
TGGACCCGGAGAAGCCACAGCTAGGCATGATTGACCGCTGGTACCATCCAGGCTGCTTTGTCAAGAACAG
GGAGGAGCTGGGTTTCCGGCCCGAGTACAGTGCGAGTCAGCTCAAGGGCTTCAGCCTCCTTGCTACAGAG
GATAAGGAAGCCCTGAAGAAGCAGCTCCCAGGAGTCAAGAGTGAAGGAAAGAGAAAAGGCGATGAGGTGG
ATGGAGTGGATGAAGTGGCGAAGAAGAAATCTAAAAAAGAAAAAGACAAGGATAGTAAGCTTGAAAAAGC
CCTAAAGGCTCAGAACGACCTGATCTGGAACATCAAGGACGAGCTAAAGAAAGTGTGTTCAACTAATGAC
CTGAAGGAGCTACTCATCTTCAACAAGCAGCAAGTGCCTTCTGGGGAGTCGGCGATCTTGGACCGAGTAG
CTGATGGCATGGTGTTCGGTGCCCTCCTTCCCTGCGAGGAATGCTCGGGTCAGCTGGTCTTCAAGAGCGA
TGCCTATTACTGCACTGGGGACGTCACTGCCTGGACCAAGTGTATGGTCAAGACACAGACACCCAACCGG
AAGGAGTGGGTAACCCCAAAGGAATTCCGAGAAATCTCTTACCTCAAGAAATTGAAGGTTAAAAAGCAGG
ACCGTATATTCCCCCCAGAAACCAGCGCCTCCGTGGCGGCCACGCCTCCGCCCTCCACAGCCTCGGCTCC
TGCTGCTGTGAACTCCTCTGCTTCAGCAGATAAGCCATTATCCAACATGAAGATCCTGACTCTCGGGAAG
CTGTCCCGGAACAAGGATGAAGTGAAGGCCATGATTGAGAAACTCGGGGGGAAGTTGACGGGGACGGCCA
ACAAGGCTTCCCTGTGCATCAGCACCAAAAAGGAGGTGGAAAAGATGAATAAGAAGATGGAGGAAGTAAA
GGAAGCCAACATCCGAGTTGTGTCTGAGGACTTCCTCCAGGACGTCTCCGCCTCCACCAAGAGCCTTCAG
GAGTTGTTCTTAGCGCACATCTTGTCCCCTTGGGGGGCAGAGGTGAAGGCAGAGCCTGTTGAAGTTGTGG
CCCCAAGAGGGAAGTCAGGGGCTGCGCTCTCCAAAAAAAGCAAGGGCCAGGTCAAGGAGGAAGGTATCAA
CAAATCTGAAAAGAGAATGAAATTAACTCTTAAAGGAGGAGCAGCTGTGGATCCTGATTCTGGACTGGAA
CACTCTGCGCATGTCCTGGAGAAAGGTGGGAAGGTCTTCAGTGCCACCCTTGGCCTGGTGGACATCGTTA
AAGGAACCAACTCCTACTACAAGCTCCAGCTTCTGGAGGACGACAAGGAAAACAGGTATTGGATATTCAG
GTCCTGGGGCCGTGTGGGTACGGTGATCGGTAGCAACAAACTGGAACAGATGCCGTCCAAGGAGGATGCC
ATTGAGCACTTCATGAAATTATATGAAGAAAAAACCGGGAACGCTTGGCACTCCAAAAATTTCACGAAGT
ATCCCAAAAAGTTCTACCCCCTGGAGATTGACTATGGCCAGGATGAAGAGGCAGTGAAGAAGCTGACAGT
AAATCCTGGCACCAAGTCCAAGCTCCCCAAGCCAGTTCAGGACCTCATCAAGATGATCTTTGATGTGGAA
AGTATGAAGAAAGCCATGGTGGAGTATGAGATCGACCTTCAGAAGATGCCCTTGGGGAAGCTGAGCAAAA
GGCAGATCCAGGCCGCATACTCCATCCTCAGTGAGGTCCAGCAGGCGGTGTCTCAGGGCAGCAGCGACTC
TCAGATCCTGGATCTCTCAAATCGCTTTTACACCCTGATCCCCCACGACTTTGGGATGAAGAAGCCTCCG
CTCCTGAACAATGCAGACAGTGTGCAGGCCAAGGCGGAAATGCTTGACAACCTGCTGGACATCGAGGTGG
CCTACAGTCTGCTCAGGGGAGGGTCTGATGATAGCAGCAAGGATCCCATCGATGTCAACTATGAGAAGCT
CAAAACTGACATTAAGGTGGTTGACAGAGATTCTGAAGAAGCCGAGATCATCAGGAAGTATGTTAAGAAC
ACTCATGCAACCACACACAATGCGTATGACTTGGAAGTCATCGATATCTTTAAGATAGAGCGTGAAGGCG
AATGCCAGCGTTACAAGCCCTTTAAGCAGCTTCATAACCGAAGATTGCTGTGGCACGGGTCCAGGACCAC
CAACTTTGCTGGGATCCTGTCCCAGGGTCTTCGGATAGCCCCGCCTGAAGCGCCCGTGACAGGCTACATG
TTTGGTAAAGGGATCTATTTCGCTGACATGGTCTCCAAGAGTGCCAACTACTGCCATACGTCTCAGGGAG
ACCCAATAGGCTTAATCCTGTTGGGAGAAGTTGCCCTTGGAAACATGTATGAACTGAAGCACGCTTCACA
TATCAGCAAGTTACCCAAGGGCAAGCACAGTGTCAAAGGTTTGGGCAAAACTACCCCTGATCCTTCAGCT
AACATTAGTCTGGATGGTGTAGACGTTCCTCTTGGGACCGGGATTTCATCTGGTGTGAATGACACCTCTC
TACTATATAACAAGTACATTGTCTATGATATTGCTCAGGTAAATCTGAAGTATCTGCTGAAACTGAAATT
CAATTTTAAGACCTCCCTGTGGTAA
